Addgene plasmid #239710: pKG1973_pGEEC504_pShip-hPGK-mRuby2-bGH
Purpose: Plasmid expressing mRuby2 with the hPGK promoter and bGH 3' UTR
Depositing lab: Kate Galloway. Depositing organization: Massachusetts Institute of Technology. Publication: High-resolution profiling reveals coupled transcriptional and translational regulation of transgenes. Peterman EL, Ploessl DS, Love KS, Sanabria V, Daniels RF, Johnstone CP, Godavarti DR, Kabaria SR, Oakes CG, Pai AA, Galloway KE. Nucleic Acids Research, Volume 53, Issue 11, 24 June 2025, gkaf528 10.1093/nar/gkaf528 PubMed 39651241.
Backbone
  Vector backbone: pShip
  Vector type: Synthetic Biology
Growth in bacteria
  Bacterial resistance: Kanamycin, 50 μg/mL
  Growth temperature: 30°C
  Growth strain: NEB Stable
  Copy number: High Copy
Gene/Insert
  Gene/Insert name: mRuby2
  Species: Entacmaea quadricolor
  Cloning method: Golden Gate
Terms and licenses: Academic/Nonprofit Terms; Industry Terms: Not Available to Industry
Depositor comments: Please visit https://doi.org/10.1101/2024.11.26.625483 for bioRxiv preprint.
How to cite: pKG1973_pGEEC504_pShip-hPGK-mRuby2-bGH was a gift from Kate Galloway (Addgene plasmid # 239710 ; http://n2t.net/addgene:239710 ; RRID:Addgene_239710)
