[The description below was written by a language model from this plasmid's Addgene catalogue record and pLannotate feature annotations shown in this document.]
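Description:
pKG1973_pGEEC504_pShip-hPGK-mRuby2-bGH is a compact (about 3.5 kb) synthetic-biology plasmid built on the pShip backbone and assembled by Golden Gate cloning. It carries a single mammalian-style transcription unit for the red fluorescent protein mRuby2. In bacteria it is maintained by a high-copy ColE1/pUC-type origin of replication and selected with kanamycin through an aph(3')-Ia aminoglycoside phosphotransferase gene. Two E. coli rrnB terminators, T1 in the reverse orientation and T2 in the forward orientation, lie between the origin and the expression cassette. In that position they likely insulate the insert from read-through transcription coming from the backbone.

The payload consists of the human phosphoglycerate kinase 1 (hPGK) promoter, a constitutive promoter of housekeeping-gene origin. It drives the mRuby2 coding sequence, a constitutively fluorescent red protein derived from the sea anemone Entacmaea quadricolor. The bovine growth hormone polyadenylation signal follows and supplies the 3' UTR and transcript cleavage and polyadenylation. The feature table annotates no tags, additional reporters, recombinase sites, viral elements or eukaryotic selection cassette, so the plasmid appears suited to direct transfection rather than viral packaging, although the record does not state the delivery route.

The stated purpose is simply expression of mRuby2 from the hPGK promoter with the bGH 3' UTR. The associated publication profiles how transgene transcription and translation are coupled. This suggests the construct is one member of a series in which promoter and 3' UTR parts are varied around a common fluorescent readout, though the record does not describe its specific role.
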