Features (pLannotate 1.2.2; 7 found; start..end, strand, type, name):
    122..931     +  CDS            KanR: aminoglycoside phosphotransferase; aph(3')-Ia; confers resistance to kanamycin in bacteria or G418 (Geneticin®) in eukaryotes
   1021..1609    +  rep_origin     ori: high-copy-number ColE1/pMB1/pBR322/pUC origin of replication
   1777..1820    -  terminator     rrnB T1 terminator: Escherichia coli rrnB; transcription terminator T1 from the E. coli rrnB gene
   1952..1979    +  terminator     rrnB T2 terminator: transcription terminator T2 from the E. coli rrnB gene
   2057..2567    +  promoter       hPGK promoter: human phosphoglycerate kinase 1 promoter
   2579..3289    +  CDS            mRuby2: mRuby2 is a basic (constitutively fluorescent) red fluorescent protein published in 2012, derived from Entacmaea quadricolor. It has moderate acid sensitivity.
   3304..3528    +  polyA_signal   bGH poly(A) signal: bovine growth hormone polyadenylation signal
>Addgene plasmid #239710 | pKG1973_pGEEC504_pShip-hPGK-mRuby2-bGH | addgene full sequence | sequence record 475993 | Addgene NGS Result
CGCTCGCTGACTGCAGGTGCCCGTGTCTCAAAATCTCTGATGTTACATTGCACAAGATAAAAATATATCA
TCATGAACAATAAAACTGTCTGCTTACATAAACAGTAATACAAGGGGTGTTATGAGCCATATTCAACGGG
AAACGTCGAGGCCGCGATTAAATTCCAACATGGATGCTGATTTATATGGGTATAAATGGGCTCGCGATAA
TGTCGGGCAATCAGGTGCGACAATCTATCGCTTGTATGGGAAGCCCGATGCGCCAGAGTTGTTTCTGAAA
CATGGCAAAGGTAGCGTTGCCAATGATGTTACAGATGAGATGGTCAGACTAAACTGGCTGACGGAATTTA
TGCCTCTTCCGACCATCAAGCATTTTATCCGTACTCCTGGTGATGCATGGTTACTCACCACTGCGATCCC
CGGAAAAACAGCATTCCAGGTATTAGAAGAATATCCTGATTCAGGTGAAAATATTGTTGATGCGCTGGCA
GTGTTCCTGCGCCGGTTGCATTCGATTCCTGTTTGTAATTGTCCTTTTAACAGCGATCGCGTATTTCGTC
TAGCTCAGGCGCAATCACGAATGAATAACGGTTTGGTTGATGCGAGTGATTTTGATGACGAGCGTAATGG
CTGGCCTGTTGAACAAGTCTGGAAAGAAATGCATAAACTTTTGCCATTCTCACCGGATTCAGTCGTCACT
CATGGTGATTTCTCACTTGATAACCTTATTTTTGACGAGGGGAAATTAATAGGTTGTATTGATGTTGGAC
GAGTCGGAATCGCAGACCGATACCAGGATCTTGCCATCCTATGGAACTGCCTCGGTGAGTTTTCTCCTTC
ATTACAGAAACGGCTTTTTCAAAAATATGGTATTGATAATCCTGATATGAATAAATTGCAGTTTCATTTG
ATGCTCGATGAGTTTTTCTAATCAGAATTGGTTAATTGGTTGTAACATTATTCAGATTGGGCCCCGTTCC
ACTGAGCGTCAGACCCCGTAGAAAAGATCAAAGGATCTTCTTGAGATCCTTTTTTTCTGCGCGTAATCTG
CTGCTTGCAAACAAAAAAACCACCGCTACCAGCGGTGGTTTGTTTGCCGGATCAAGAGCTACCAACTCTT
TTTCCGAAGGTAACTGGCTTCAGCAGAGCGCAGATACCAAATACTGTTCTTCTAGTGTAGCCGTAGTTAG
GCCACCACTTCAAGAACTCTGTAGCACCGCCTACATACCTCGCTCTGCTAATCCTGTTACCAGTGGCTGC
TGCCAGTGGCGATAAGTCGTGTCTTACCGGGTTGGACTCAAGACGATAGTTACCGGATAAGGCGCAGCGG
TCGGGCTGAACGGGGGGTTCGTGCACACAGCCCAGCTTGGAGCGAACGACCTACACCGAACTGAGATACC
TACAGCGTGAGCTATGAGAAAGCGCCACGCTTCCCGAAGGGAGAAAGGCGGACAGGTATCCGGTAAGCGG
CAGGGTCGGAACAGGAGAGCGCACGAGGGAGCTTCCAGGGGGAAACGCCTGGTATCTTTATAGTCCTGTC
GGGTTTCGCCACCTCTGACTTGAGCGTCGATTTTTGTGATGCTCGTCAGGGGGGCGGAGCCTATGGAAAA
ACGCCAGCAACGCGGCCTTTTTACGGTTCCTGGCCTTTTGCTGGCCTTTTGCTCACATGTTCTTTCCTGC
GTTATCCCCTGATTCTGTGGATAACCGTATTACCGCTAGCATGGATCTCGGGGACGTCTAACTACTAAGC
GAGAGTAGGGAACTGCCAGGCATCAAATAAAACGAAAGGCTCAGTCGGAAGACTGGGCCTTTCGTTTTAT
CTGTTGTTTGTCGGTGAACGCTCTCCTGAGTAGGACAAATCCGCCGGGAGCGGATTTGAACGTTGTGAAG
CAACGGCCCGGAGGGTGGCGGGCAGGACGCCCGCCATAAACTGCCAGGCATCAAACTAAGCAGAAGGCCA
TCCTGACGGATGGCCTTTTTGCGTTTCTACAAACTCTTCCTGTTAGTTAGTTACTTAAGCTCGGGCCCAC
CTGCAGTCTACTTACTATAAGGATCCGGGGTTGGGGTTGCGCCTTTTCCAAGGCAGCCCTGGGTTTGCGC
AGGGACGCGGCTGCTCTGGGCGTGGTTCCGGGAAACGCAGCGGCGCCGACCCTGGATCTCGCACATTCTT
CACGTCCGTTCGCAGCGTCACCCGGATCTTCGCCGCTACCCTTGTGGGCCCCCCGGCGACGCTTCCTGCT
CCGCCCCTAAGTCGGGAAGGTTCCTTGCGGTTCGCGGCGTGCCGGACGTGACAAACGGAAGCCGCACGTC
TCACTAGTACCCTCGCAGACGGACAGCGCCAGGGAGCAATGGCAGCGCGCCGACCGCGATGGGCTGTGGC
CAATAGCGGCTGCTCAGCAGGGCGCGCCGAGAGCAGCGGCCGGGAAGGGGCGGTGCGGGAGGCGGGGTGT
GGGGCGGTAGTGTGGGCCCTGTTCCTGCCCGCGCGGTGTTCCGCATTCTGCAAGCCTCCGGAGCGCACGT
CGGCAGTCGGCTCCCTCGTTGACCGAATCACCGACCTCTCTCCCCAGAAATGGCCACCATGGTGTCTAAG
GGCGAAGAGCTGATCAAGGAAAATATGCGTATGAAGGTGGTCATGGAAGGTTCGGTCAACGGCCACCAAT
TCAAATGCACAGGTGAAGGAGAAGGCAATCCGTACATGGGAACTCAAACCATGAGGATCAAAGTCATCGA
GGGAGGACCCCTGCCATTTGCCTTTGACATTCTTGCCACGTCGTTCATGTATGGCAGCCGTACTTTTATC
AAGTACCCGAAAGGCATTCCTGATTTCTTTAAACAGTCCTTTCCTGAGGGTTTTACTTGGGAAAGAGTTA
CGAGATACGAAGATGGTGGAGTCGTCACCGTCATGCAGGACACCAGCCTTGAGGATGGCTGTCTCGTTTA
CCACGTCCAAGTCAGAGGGGTAAACTTTCCCTCCAATGGTCCCGTGATGCAGAAGAAGACCAAGGGTTGG
GAGCCTAATACAGAGATGATGTATCCAGCAGATGGTGGTCTGAGGGGATACACTCATATGGCACTGAAAG
TTGATGGTGGTGGCCATCTGTCTTGCTCTTTCGTAACAACTTACAGGTCAAAAAAGACCGTCGGGAACAT
CAAGATGCCCGGTATCCATGCCGTTGATCACCGCCTGGAAAGGTTAGAGGAAAGTGACAATGAAATGTTC
GTAGTACAACGCGAACACGCAGTTGCCAAGTTCGCCGGGCTTGGTGGTGGGATGGACGAGCTGTACAAGT
AACAACGTTGCACCTGTGCCTTCTAGTTGCCAGCCATCTGTTGTTTGCCCCTCCCCCGTGCCTTCCTTGA
CCCTGGAAGGTGCCACTCCCACTGTCCTTTCCTAATAAAATGAGGAAATTGCATCGCATTGTCTGAGTAG
GTGTCATTCTATTCTGGGGGGTGGGGTGGGGCAGGACAGCAAGGGGGAGGATTGGGAAGACAATAGCAGG
CATGCTGGGGATGCGGTGGGCTCTATGG
